Addgene plasmid #147043: pnEK-NpS_N
Purpose: (Empty Backbone) Bacterial Expression vector
Depositing lab: Elisa Izaurralde. Depositing organization: Max Planck Institute for Developmental Biology. Publication: Deciphering correct strategies for multiprotein complex assembly by co-expression: application to complexes as large as the histone octamer. Diebold ML, Fribourg S, Koch M, Metzger T, Romier C. J Struct Biol. 2011 Aug;175(2):178-88. doi: 10.1016/j.jsb.2011.02.001. Epub 2011 Feb 12. PubMed 21320604.
Backbone
  Vector backbone: pnEK
  Vector type: Bacterial Expression
Growth in bacteria
  Bacterial resistance: Kanamycin, 50 μg/mL
  Growth temperature: 37°C
  Growth strain: DH5alpha
  Copy number: Low Copy
Gene/Insert
  Gene/Insert name: None
Terms and licenses: Academic/Nonprofit Terms; Industry Terms: Not Available to Industry
Depositor comments: Plasmids from this collection were made available to the research community and donated after the lab closed. Please note that the sequence provided by the depositing laboratory may be theoretical/predicted or based on Sanger sequencing results. There may be discrepancies between sequencing results obtained by Addgene and the depositor sequence. If an Addgene verified sequence is not available, please contact before placing your order to request that our lab fully sequence the plasmid.
How to cite: pnEK-NpS_N was a gift from Elisa Izaurralde (Addgene plasmid # 147043 ; http://n2t.net/addgene:147043 ; RRID:Addgene_147043)
