[The description below was written by a language model from this plasmid's Addgene catalogue record and pLannotate feature annotations shown in this document.]
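Description:
pnEK-NpS_N is an empty bacterial expression backbone of about 5.3 kb, built on the pnEK vector, a pET-style T7 plasmid that comes from a vector suite developed for co-expressing and reconstituting multiprotein complexes in E. coli. It carries no insert. Selection is by kanamycin through the aph(3')-Ia aminoglycoside phosphotransferase gene. Replication relies on a ColE1/pMB1-type origin accompanied by the pBR322 bom region and the rop gene. Rop restrains copy number, consistent with the low-copy designation in the record. An f1 phage origin is also present, which in principle allows single-stranded DNA production. Short tetracycline-resistance fragments, a predicted E. coli open reading frame and an AmpR promoter fragment appear to be non-functional remnants of the pBR322-derived ancestry.

The expression cassette consists of a T7 promoter immediately followed by a lac operator, the strong ribosome binding site from T7 gene 10, a cloning region and the T7 terminator. The plasmid-borne lacI gene, with its own promoter, supplies repressor, so transcription stays off until IPTG is added. Expression requires a host that provides T7 RNA polymerase. Just downstream of the ribosome binding site the annotation detects a partial match to Strep-Tag II, suggesting that genes cloned in frame receive an N-terminal Strep-type affinity tag for purification on Strep-Tactin. This would fit the "_N" in the name, but the record does not spell out the tag configuration or any protease cleavage site. A short match to the T7 gene 10-derived SET1 sequence before the terminator is probably residual vector sequence. The plasmid is intended as a recipient for open reading frames to be expressed, alone or alongside compatible vectors, for protein complex production.
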