Features (pLannotate 1.2.2; 18 found; start..end, strand, type, name):
     12..467     +  rep_origin     f1 ori (sequence partly withheld): f1 bacteriophage origin of replication; arrow indicates direction of (+) strand synthesis
    494..551     +  promoter       AmpR promoter (fragment): bla
    560..1375    -  CDS            KanR: aminoglycoside phosphotransferase; aph(3')-Ia; confers resistance to kanamycin in bacteria or G418 (Geneticin®) in eukaryotes
   1497..2085    +  rep_origin     ori: high-copy-number ColE1/pMB1/pBR322/pUC origin of replication
   2271..2413    -  misc_feature   bom: basis of mobility region from pBR322
   2515..2706    -  CDS            rop: Rop protein, which maintains plasmids at low copy number; rop
   2723..3103    +  CDS            YPB1_ECOLX: Protein predicted: Swiss-Prot protein existence level 4. From Escherichia coli.
   3175..3466    -  CDS            TcR (fragment): tetracycline efflux protein; tet; confers resistance to tetracycline
   3481..3502    -  protein_bind   CAP binding site: CAP binding activates transcription in the presence of cAMP. E. coli catabolite activator protein
   3515..4597    -  CDS            lacI: lac repressor; lacI; The lac repressor binds to the lac operator to inhibit transcription in E. coli. This inhibition can be relieved by adding lactose or isopropyl-β-D-thiogalactopyranoside (IPTG).
   4598..4675    -  promoter       lacI promoter: lacI
   4683..4962    -  CDS            TcR (fragment): tetracycline efflux protein; tet; confers resistance to tetracycline
   4984..5002    +  promoter       T7 promoter: promoter for bacteriophage T7 RNA polymerase
   5003..5027    +  protein_bind   lac operator: The lac repressor binds to the lac operator to inhibit transcription in E. coli. This inhibition can be relieved by adding lactose or isopropyl-β-D-thiogalactopyranoside (IPTG). lac repressor encoded by lacI
   5042..5064    +  RBS            RBS: efficient ribosome binding site from bacteriophage T7 gene 10 (Olins and Rangwala, 1989)
   5083..5105    +  CDS            Strep-Tag II (fragment): peptide that binds Strep-Tactin®, an engineered form of streptavidin
   5213..5262    +  CDS            SET1 (fragment): solubility-enhancement tag derived from T7 phage gene 10B
   5270..5317    +  terminator     T7 terminator: transcription terminator for bacteriophage T7 RNA polymerase
>Addgene plasmid #147043 | pnEK-NpS_N | depositor full sequence | sequence record 289490 | Full Sequence
TGGCGAATGGG
[124 nt withheld, positions 12-135]
C
[91 nt withheld, positions 137-227]
A
[49 nt withheld, positions 229-277]
CCTTTGACGTTGGAGTCCACGTTCTTT
[37 nt withheld, positions 305-341]
ACCCTATCTCGGTCTATTCTTTTGATTTATAAGGGATTTTGCCGATTTCGGCCTATTGGTTAAAAAATGA
GCTGATTTAACAAAAATTTAACGCGAATTTTAACAAAATATTAACGTTTACAATTTCAGGTGGCACTTTT
CGGGGAAATGTGCGCGGAACCCCTATTTGTTTATTTTTCTAAATACATTCAAATATGTATCCGCTCATGA
ATTAATTCTTAGAAAAACTCATCGAGCATCAAATGAAACTGCAATTTATTCATATCAGGATTATCAATAC
CATATTTTTGAAAAAGCCGTTTCTGTAATGAAGGAGAAAACTCACCGAGGCAGTTCCATAGGATGGCAAG
ATCCTGGTATCGGTCTGCGATTCCGACTCGTCCAACATCAATACAACCTATTAATTTCCCCTCGTCAAAA
ATAAGGTTATCAAGTGAGAAATCACCATGAGTGACGACTGAATCCGGTGAGAATGGCAAAAGTTTATGCA
TTTCTTTCCAGACTTGTTCAACAGGCCAGCCATTACGCTCGTCATCAAAATCACTCGCATCAACCAAACC
GTTATTCATTCGTGATTGCGCCTGAGCGAGACGAAATACGCGATCGCTGTTAAAAGGACAATTACAAACA
GGAATCGAATGCAACCGGCGCAGGAACACTGCCAGCGCATCAACAATATTTTCACCTGAATCAGGATATT
CTTCTAATACCTGGAATGCTGTTTTCCCGGGGATCGCAGTGGTGAGTAACCATGCATCATCAGGAGTACG
GATAAAATGCTTGATGGTCGGAAGAGGCATAAATTCCGTCAGCCAGTTTAGTCTGACCATCTCATCTGTA
ACATCATTGGCAACGCTACCTTTGCCATGTTTCAGAAACAACTCTGGCGCATCGGGCTTCCCATACAATC
GATAGATTGTCGCACCTGATTGCCCGACATTATCGCGAGCCCATTTATACCCATATAAATCAGCATCCAT
GTTGGAATTTAATCGCGGCCTAGAGCAAGACGTTTCCCGTTGAATATGGCTCATAACACCCCTTGTATTA
CTGTTTATGTAAGCAGACAGTTTTATTGTTCATGACCAAAATCCCTTAACGTGAGTTTTCGTTCCACTGA
GCGTCAGACCCCGTAGAAAAGATCAAAGGATCTTCTTGAGATCCTTTTTTTCTGCGCGTAATCTGCTGCT
TGCAAACAAAAAAACCACCGCTACCAGCGGTGGTTTGTTTGCCGGATCAAGAGCTACCAACTCTTTTTCC
GAAGGTAACTGGCTTCAGCAGAGCGCAGATACCAAATACTGTCCTTCTAGTGTAGCCGTAGTTAGGCCAC
CACTTCAAGAACTCTGTAGCACCGCCTACATACCTCGCTCTGCTAATCCTGTTACCAGTGGCTGCTGCCA
GTGGCGATAAGTCGTGTCTTACCGGGTTGGACTCAAGACGATAGTTACCGGATAAGGCGCAGCGGTCGGG
CTGAACGGGGGGTTCGTGCACACAGCCCAGCTTGGAGCGAACGACCTACACCGAACTGAGATACCTACAG
CGTGAGCTATGAGAAAGCGCCACGCTTCCCGAAGGGAGAAAGGCGGACAGGTATCCGGTAAGCGGCAGGG
TCGGAACAGGAGAGCGCACGAGGGAGCTTCCAGGGGGAAACGCCTGGTATCTTTATAGTCCTGTCGGGTT
TCGCCACCTCTGACTTGAGCGTCGATTTTTGTGATGCTCGTCAGGGGGGCGGAGCCTATGGAAAAACGCC
AGCAACGCGGCCTTTTTACGGTTCCTGGCCTTTTGCTGGCCTTTTGCTCACATGTTCTTTCCTGCGTTAT
CCCCTGATTCTGTGGATAACCGTATTACCGCCTTTGAGTGAGCTGATACCGCTCGCCGCAGCCGAACGAC
CGAGCGCAGCGAGTCAGTGAGCGAGGAAGCGGAAGAGCGCCTGATGCGGTATTTTCTCCTTACGCATCTG
TGCGGTATTTCACACCGCATATATGGTGCACTCTCAGTACAATCTGCTCTGATGCCGCATAGTTAAGCCA
GTATACACTCCGCTATCGCTACGTGACTGGGTCATGGCTGCGCCCCGACACCCGCCAACACCCGCTGACG
CGCCCTGACGGGCTTGTCTGCTCCCGGCATCCGCTTACAGACAAGCTGTGACCGTCTCCGGGAGCTGCAT
GTGTCAGAGGTTTTCACCGTCATCACCGAAACGCGCGAGGCAGCTGCGGTAAAGCTCATCAGCGTGGTCG
TGAAGCGATTCACAGATGTCTGCCTGTTCATCCGCGTCCAGCTCGTTGAGTTTCTCCAGAAGCGTTAATG
TCTGGCTTCTGATAAAGCGGGCCATGTTAAGGGCGGTTTTTTCCTGTTTGGTCACTGATGCCTCCGTGTA
AGGGGGATTTCTGTTCATGGGGGTAATGATACCGATGAAACGAGAGAGGATGCTCACGATACGGGTTACT
GATGATGAACATGCCCGGTTACTGGAACGTTGTGAGGGTAAACAACTGGCGGTATGGATGCGGCGGGACC
AGAGAAAAATCACTCAGGGTCAATGCCAGCGCTTCGTTAATACAGATGTAGGTGTTCCACAGGGTAGCCA
GCAGCATCCTGCGATGCAGATCCGGAACATAATGGTGCAGGGCGCTGACTTCCGCGTTTCCAGACTTTAC
GAAACACGGAAACCGAAGACCATTCATGTTGTTGCTCAGGTCGCAGACGTTTTGCAGCAGCAGTCGCTTC
ACGTTCGCTCGCGTATCGGTGATTCATTCTGCTAACCAGTAAGGCAACCCCGCCAGCCTAGCCGGGTCCT
CAACGACAGGAGCACGATCATGCGCACCCGTGGGGCCGCCATGCCGGCGATAATGGCCTGCTTCTCGCCG
AAACGTTTGGTGGCGGGACCAGTGACGAAGGCTTGAGCGAGGGCGTGCAAGATTCCGAATACCGCAAGCG
ACAGGCCGATCATCGTCGCGCTCCAGCGAAAGCGGTCCTCGCCGAAAATGACCCAGAGCGCTGCCGGCAC
CTGTCCTACGAGTTGCATGATAAAGAAGACAGTCATAAGTGCGGCGACGATAGTCATGCCCCGCGCCCAC
CGGAAGGAGCTGACTGGGTTGAAGGCTCTCAAGGGCATCGGTCGAGATCCCGGTGCCTAATGAGTGAGCT
AACTTACATTAATTGCGTTGCGCTCACTGCCCGCTTTCCAGTCGGGAAACCTGTCGTGCCAGCTGCATTA
ATGAATCGGCCAACGCGCGGGGAGAGGCGGTTTGCGTATTGGGCGCCAGGGTGGTTTTTCTTTTCACCAG
TGAGACGGGCAACAGCTGATTGCCCTTCACCGCCTGGCCCTGAGAGAGTTGCAGCAAGCGGTCCACGCTG
GTTTGCCCCAGCAGGCGAAAATCCTGTTTGATGGTGGTTAACGGCGGGATATAACATGAGCTGTCTTCGG
TATCGTCGTATCCCACTACCGAGATATCCGCACCAACGCGCAGCCCGGACTCGGTAATGGCGCGCATTGC
GCCCAGCGCCATCTGATCGTTGGCAACCAGCATCGCAGTGGGAACGATGCCCTCATTCAGCATTTGCATG
GTTTGTTGAAAACCGGACATGGCACTCCAGTCGCCTTCCCGTTCCGCTATCGGCTGAATTTGATTGCGAG
TGAGATATTTATGCCAGCCAGCCAGACGCAGACGCGCCGAGACAGAACTTAATGGGCCCGCTAACAGCGC
GATTTGCTGGTGACCCAATGCGACCAGATGCTCCACGCCCAGTCGCGTACCGTCTTCATGGGAGAAAATA
ATACTGTTGATGGGTGTCTGGTCAGAGACATCAAGAAATAACGCCGGAACATTAGTGCAGGCAGCTTCCA
CAGCAATGGCATCCTGGTCATCCAGCGGATAGTTAATGATCAGCCCACTGACGCGTTGCGCGAGAAGATT
GTGCACCGCCGCTTTACAGGCTTCGACGCCGCTTCGTTCTACCATCGACACCACCACGCTGGCACCCAGT
TGATCGGCGCGAGATTTAATCGCCGCGACAATTTGCGACGGCGCGTGCAGGGCCAGACTGGAGGTGGCAA
CGCCAATCAGCAACGACTGTTTGCCCGCCAGTTGTTGTGCCACGCGGTTGGGAATGTAATTCAGCTCCGC
CATCGCCGCTTCCACTTTTTCCCGCGTTTTCGCAGAAACGTGGCTGGCCTGGTTCACCACGCGGGAAACG
GTCTGATAAGAGACACCGGCATACTCTGCGACATCGTATAACGTTACTGGTTTCACATTCACCACCCTGA
ATTGACTCTCTTCCGGGCGCTATCATGCCATACCGCGAAAGGTTTTGCGCCATTCGATGGTGTCCGGGAT
CTCGACGCTCTCCCTTATGCGACTCCTGCATTAGGAAGCAGCCCAGTAGTAGGTTGAGGCCGTTGAGCAC
CGCCGCCGCAAGGAATGGTGCATGCAAGGAGATGGCGCCCAACAGTCCCCCGGCCACGGGGCCTGCCACC
ATACCCACGCCGAAACAAGCGCTCATGAGCCCGAAGTGGCGAGCCCGATCTTCCCCATCGGTGATGTCGG
CGATATAGGCGCCAGCAACCGCACCTGTGGCGCCGGTGATGCCGGCCACGATGCGTCCGGCGTAGAGGAT
CGAGATCTCGATCCCGCGAAATTAATACGACTCACTATAGGGGAATTGTGAGCGGATAACAATTCCCCAC
TAGTAATAATTTTGTTTAACTTTAAGAAGGAGATATACCATGGGCAGCAGCTGGAGCCACCCGCAGTTCG
AAAAAAGCAGCGGTACCGGCAGCGGCCTGGAAGTTCTGTTCCAGGGGCCCCATATGCTCGAGCTTAAGCA
ATTGGGATCCTAATAGTCTAGAGCTAGCCCTAGGAGATCCGGCTGCTAACAAAGCCCGAAAGGAAGCTGA
GTTGGCTGCTGCCACCGCTGAGCAATAACTAGCATAACCCCTTGGGGCCTCTAAACGGGTCTTGAGGGGT
TTTTTGCTGAAAGGAGGAACTATATCCGGAT
